>Addgene plasmid #157742 | AAVS1-Puro CAG IL13-CAR | addgene full sequence | sequence record 308792 | Addgene NGS Result
CTAGTCCTGCAGGTTTAAACGAATTCGCCCTTTGCTTTCTCTGACCAGCATTCTCTCCCCTGGGCCTGTG
CCGCTTTCTGTCTGCAGCTTGTGGCCTGGGTCACCTCTACGGCTGGCCCAGATCCTTCCCTGCCGCCTCC
TTCAGGTTCCGTCTTCCTCCACTCCCTCTTCCCCTTGCTCTCTGCTGTGTTGCTGCCCAAGGATGCTCTT
TCCGGAGCACTTCCTTCTCGGCGCTGCACCACGTGATGTCCTCTGAGCGGATCCTCCCCGTGTCTGGGTC
CTCTCCGGGCATCTCTCCTCCCTCACCCAACCCCATGCCGTCTTCACTCGCTGGGTTCCCTTTTCCTTCT
CCTTCTGGGGCCTGTGCCATCTCTCGTTTCTTAGGATGGCCTTCTCCGACGGATGTCTCCCTTGCGTCCC
GCCTCCCCTTCTTGTAGGCCTGCATCATCACCGTTTTTCTGGACAACCCCAAAGTACCCCGTCTCCCTGG
CTTTAGCCACCTCTCCATCCTCTTGCTTTCTTTGCCTGGACACCCCGTTCTCCTGTGGATTCGGGTCACC
TCTCACTCCTTTCATTTGGGCAGCTCCCCTACCCCCCTTACCTCTCTAGTCTGTGCTAGCTCTTCCAGCC
CCCTGTCATGGCATCTTCCAGGGGTCCGAGAGCTCAGCTAGTCTTCTTCCTCCAACCCGGGCCCCTATGT
CCACTTCAGGACAGCATGTTTGCTGCCTCCAGGGATCCTGTGTCCCCGAGCTGGGACCACCTTATATTCC
CAGGGCCGGTTAATGTGGCTCTGGTTCTGGGTACTTTTATCTGTCCCCTCCACCCCACAGTGGGGCAAGC
TTCTGACCTCTTCTCTTCCTCCCACAGGGCCTCGAGAGATCTGGCAGCGGAGAGGGCAGAGGAAGTCTTC
TAACATGCGGTGACGTGGAGGAGAATCCCGGCCCTAGGCTCGAGATGACCGAGTACAAGCCCACGGTGCG
CCTCGCCACCCGCGACGACGTCCCCAGGGCCGTACGCACCCTCGCCGCCGCGTTCGCCGACTACCCCGCC
ACGCGCCACACCGTCGATCCGGACCGCCACATCGAGCGGGTCACCGAGCTGCAAGAACTCTTCCTCACGC
GCGTCGGGCTCGACATCGGCAAGGTGTGGGTCGCGGACGACGGCGCCGCGGTGGCGGTCTGGACCACGCC
GGAGAGCGTCGAAGCGGGGGCGGTGTTCGCCGAGATCGGCCCGCGCATGGCCGAGTTGAGCGGTTCCCGG
CTGGCCGCGCAGCAACAGATGGAAGGCCTCCTGGCGCCGCACCGGCCCAAGGAGCCCGCGTGGTTCCTGG
CCACCGTCGGCGTCTCGCCCGACCACCAGGGCAAGGGTCTGGGCAGCGCCGTCGTGCTCCCCGGAGTGGA
GGCGGCCGAGCGCGCCGGGGTGCCCGCCTTCCTGGAGACCTCCGCGCCCCGCAACCTCCCCTTCTACGAG
CGGCTCGGCTTCACCGTCACCGCCGACGTCGAGGTGCCCGAAGGACCGCGCACCTGGTGCATGACCCGCA
AGCCCGGTGCCTGATCTAGAGGGCCCGTTTAAACCCGCTGATCAGCCTCGACTGTGCCTTCTAGTTGCCA
GCCATCTGTTGTTTGCCCCTCCCCCGTGCCTTCCTTGACCCTGGAAGGTGCCACTCCCACTGTCCTTTCC
TAATAAAATGAGGAAATTGCATCGCATTGTCTGAGTAGGTGTCATTCTATTCTGGGGGGTGGGGTGGGGC
AGGACAGCAAGGGGGAGGATTGGGAAGACAATAGCAGGCATGCTGGGGATGCGGTGGGCTCTATGGGTCT
CGACATTGATTATTGACTAGTTATTAATAGTAATCAATTACGGGGTCATTAGTTCATAGCCCATATATGG
AGTTCCGCGTTACATAACTTACGGTAAATGGCCCGCCTGGCTGACCGCCCAACGACCCCCGCCCATTGAC
GTCAATAATGACGTATGTTCCCATAGTAACGCCAATAGGGACTTTCCATTGACGTCAATGGGTGGAGTAT
TTACGGTAAACTGCCCACTTGGCAGTACATCAAGTGTATCATATGCCAAGTACGCCCCCTATTGACGTCA
ATGACGGTAAATGGCCCGCCTGGCATTATGCCCAGTACATGACCTTATGGGACTTTCCTACTTGGCAGTA
CATCTACGTATTAGTCATCGCTATTACCATGGTCGAGGTGAGCCCCACGTTCTGCTTCACTCTCCCCATC
TCCCCCCCCTCCCCACCCCCAATTTTGTATTTATTTATTTTTTAATTATTTTGTGCAGCGATGGGGGCGG
GGGGGGGGGGGGGGCGCGCGCCAGGCGGGGCGGGGCGGGGCGAGGGGCGGGGCGGGGCGAGGCGGAGAGG
TGCGGCGGCAGCCAATCAGAGCGGCGCGCTCCGAAAGTTTCCTTTTATGGCGAGGCGGCGGCGGCGGCGG
CCCTATAAAAAGCGAAGCGCGCGGCGGGCGGGAGTCGCTGCGCGCTGCCTTCGCCCCGTGCCCCGCTCCG
CCGCCGCCTCGCGCCGCCCGCCCCGGCTCTGACTGACCGCGTTACTCCCACAGGTGAGCGGGCGGGACGG
CCCTTCTCCTCCGGGCTGTAATTAGCGCTTGGTTTAATGACGGCTTGTTTCTTTTCTGTGGCTGCGTGAA
AGCCTTGAGGGGCTCCGGGAGGGCCCTTTGTGCGGGGGGAGCGGCTCGGGGGGTGCGTGCGTGTGTGTGT
GCGTGGGGAGCGCCGCGTGCGGCTCCGCGCTGCCCGGCGGCTGTGAGCGCTGCGGGCGCGGCGCGGGGCT
TTGTGCGCTCCGCAGTGTGCGCGAGGGGAGCGCGGCCGGGGGCGGTGCCCCGCGGTGCGGGGGGGGCTGC
GAGGGGAACAAAGGCTGCGTGCGGGGTGTGTGCGTGGGGGGGTGAGCAGGGGGTGTGGGCGCGTCGGTCG
GGCTGCAACCCCCCCTGCACCCCCCTCCCCGAGTTGCTGAGCACGGCCCGGCTTCGGGTGCGGGGCTCCG
TACGGGGCGTGGCGCGGGGCTCGCCGTGCCGGGCGGGGGGTGGCGGCAGGTGGGGGTGCCGGGCGGGGCG
GGGCCGCCTCGGGCCGGGGAGGGCTCGGGGGAGGGGCGCGGCGGCCCCCGGAGCGCCGGCGGCTGTCGAG
GCGCGGCGAGCCGCAGCCATTGCCTTTTATGGTAATCGTGCGAGAGGGCGCAGGGACTTCCTTTGTCCCA
AATCTGTGCGGAGCCGAAATCTGGGAGGCGCCGCCGCACCCCCTCTAGCGGGCGCGGGGCGAAGCGGTGC
GGCGCCGGCAGGAAGGAAATGGGCGGGGAGGGCCTTCGTGCGTCGCCGCGCCGCCGTCCCCTTCTCCCTC
TCCAGCCTCGGGGCTGTCCGCGGGGGGACGGCTGCCTTCGGGGGGGACGGGGCAGGGCGGGGTTCGGCTT
CTGGCGTGTGACCGGCGGCTCTAGAGCCTCTGCTAACCATGTTCATGCCTTCTTCTTTTTCCTACAGCTC
CTGGGCAACGTGCTGGTTATTGTGCTGTCTCATCATTTTGGCAAAGAATTCGTCGACGCCACCATGCTTC
TCCTGGTGACAAGCCTTCTGCTCTGTGAGTTACCACACCCAGCATTCCTCCTGATCCCAGGCCCTGTGCC
TCCCTCTACAGCCCTCAGGTACCTCATTGAGGAGCTGGTCAACATCACCCAGAACCAGAAGGCTCCGCTC
TGCAATGGCAGCATGGTATGGAGCATCAACCTGACAGCTGGCATGTACTGTGCAGCCCTGGAATCCCTGA
TCAACGTGTCAGGCTGCAGTGCCATCGAGAAGACCCAGAGGATGCTGAGCGGATTCTGCCCGCACAAGGT
CTCAGCTGGGCAGTTTTCCAGCTTGCATGTCCGAGACACCAAAATCGAGGTGGCCCAGTTTGTAAAGGAC
CTGCTCTTACATTTAAAGAAACTTTTTCGCGAGGGACGGTTCAACGAGTCCAAATATGGTCCCCCATGCC
CACCATGCCCAGCACCTGAGTTCCTGGGGGGACCATCAGTCTTCCTGTTCCCCCCAAAACCCAAGGACAC
TCTCATGATCTCCCGGACCCCTGAGGTCACGTGCGTGGTGGTGGACGTGAGCCAGGAAGACCCCGAGGTC
CAGTTCAACTGGTACGTGGATGGCGTGGAGGTGCATAATGCCAAGACAAAGCCGCGGGAGGAGCAGTTCA
ACAGCACGTACCGTGTGGTCAGCGTCCTCACCGTCCTGCACCAGGACTGGCTGAACGGCAAGGAGTACAA
GTGCAAGGTCTCCAACAAAGGCCTCCCGTCCTCCATCGAGAAAACCATCTCCAAAGCCAAAGGGCAGCCC
CGAGAGCCACAGGTGTACACCCTGCCCCCATCCCAGGAGGAGATGACCAAGAACCAGGTCAGCCTGACCT
GCCTGGTCAAAGGCTTCTACCCCAGCGACATCGCCGTGGAGTGGGAGAGCAATGGGCAGCCGGAGAACAA
CTACAAGACCACGCCTCCCGTGCTGGACTCCGACGGCTCCTTCTTCCTCTACAGCAGGCTAACCGTGGAC
AAGAGCAGGTGGCAGGAGGGGAATGTCTTCTCATGCTCCGTGATGCATGAGGCTCTGCACAACCACTACA
CACAGAAGAGCCTCTCCCTGTCCCTAGGTAAAATGGCCCTGATTGTGCTGGGGGGCGTCGCCGGCCTCCT
GCTTTTCATTGGGCTAGGCATCTTCTTCAGAGTGAAGTTCAGCAGGAGCGCAGACGCCCCCGCGTACCAG
CAGGGCCAGAACCAGCAGCTCTATAACGAGCTCAATCTAGGACGAAGAGAGGAGTACGATGTTTTGGACA
AGAGACGTGGCCGGGACCCTGAGATGGGGGGAAAGCCGAGAAGGAAGAACCCTCAGGAAGGCCTGTACAA
TGAACTGCAGAAAGATAAGATGGCGGAGGCCTACAGTGAGATTGGGATGAAAGGCGAGCGCCGGAGGGGC
AAGGGGCACGATGGCCTTTACCAGGGTCTCAGTACAGCCACCAAGGACACCTACGACGCCCTTCACATGC
AGGCCCTGCCCCCTCGCTGAACGCGTGAATTCGATATCAAGCTTATCGATAATCAACCTCTGGATTACAA
AATTTGTGAAAGATTGACTGGTATTCTTAACTATGTTGCTCCTTTTACGCTATGTGGATACGCTGCTTTA
ATGCCTTTGTATCATGCTATTGCTTCCCGTATGGCTTTCATTTTCTCCTCCTTGTATAAATCCTGGTTGC
TGTCTCTTTATGAGGAGTTGTGGCCCGTTGTCAGGCAACGTGGCGTGGTGTGCACTGTGTTTGCTGACGC
AACCCCCACTGGTTGGGGCATTGCCACCACCTGTCAGCTCCTTTCCGGGACTTTCGCTTTCCCCCTCCCT
ATTGCCACGGCGGAACTCATCGCCGCCTGCCTTGCCCGCTGCTGGACAGGGGCTCGGCTGTTGGGCACTG
ACAATTCCGTGGTGTTGTCGGGGAAATCATCGTCCTTTCCTTGGCTGCTCGCCTATGTTGCCACCTGGAT
TCTGCGCGGGACGTCCTTCTGCTACGTCCCTTCGGCCCTCAATCCAGCGGACCTTCCTTCCCGCGGCCTG
CTGCCGGCTCTGCGGCCTCTTCCGCGTCTTCGCCTTCGCCCTCAGACGAGTCGGATCTCCCTTTGGGCCG
CCTCCCCGCATCGATACCGAGCGCTGCTCGAGAGATCTACGGGTGGCATCCCTGTGACCCCTCCCCAGTG
CCTCTCCTGGCCCTGGAAGTTGCCACTCCAGTGCCCACCAGCCTTGTCCTAATAAAATTAAGTTGCATCA
TTTTGTCTGACTAGGTGTCCTTCTATAATATTATGGGGTGGAGGGGGGTGGTATGGAGCAAGGGGCAAGT
TGGGAAGACAACCTGTAGGGCCTGCGGGGTCTATTGGGAACCAAGCTGGAGTGCAGTGGCACAATCTTGG
CTCACTGCAATCTCCGCCTCCTGGGTTCAAGCGATTCTCCTGCCTCAGCCTCCCGAGTTGTTGGGATTCC
AGGCATGCATGACCAGGCTCAGCTAATTTTTGTTTTTTTGGTAGAGACGGGGTTTCACCATATTGGCCAG
GCTGGTCTCCAACTCCTAATCTCAGGTGATCTACCCACCTTGGCCTCCCAAATTGCTGGGATTACAGGCG
TGAACCACTGCTCCCTTCCCTGTCCTTCTGATTTTGTAGGTAACCAGGCGCGTGAATTCACTCCTCAGGT
GCAGGCTGCCTATCAGAAGGTGGTGGCTGGTGTGGCCAATGCCCTGGCTCACAAATACCACTGAGATCTT
TTTCCCTCTGCCAAAAATTATGGGGACATCATGAAGCCCCTTGAGCATCTGACTTCTGGCTAATAAAGGA
AATTTATTTTCATTGCAATAGTGTGTTGGAATTTTTTGTGTCTCTCACTCGGAAGGACATATGGGAGGGC
AAATCATTTAAAACATCAGAATGAGTATTTGGTTTAGAGTTTGGCAACATATGCCCATATGCTGGCTGCC
ATGAACAAAGGTTGGCTATAAAGAGGTCATCAGTATATGAAACAGCCCCCTGCTGTCCATTCCTTATTCC
ATAGAAAAGCCTTGACTTGAGGTTAGATTTTTTTTATATTTTGTTTTGTGTTATTTTTTTCTTTAACATC
CCTAAAATTTTCCTTACATGTTTTACTAGCCAGATTTTTCCTCCTCTCCTGACTACTCCCAGTCATAGCT
GTCCCTCTTCTCTTATGGAGATCCCTCGACCTGCAGCCCAAGCTTGGCGTAATCATGGTCATAGCTGTTT
CCTGTGTGAAATTGTTATCCGCTCACAATTCCACACAACATACGAGCCGGAAGCATAAAGTGTAAAGCCT
GGGGTGCCTAATGAGTGAGCTAACTCACATTAATTGCGTTGCGCTCACTGCCCGCTTTCCAGTCGGGAAA
CCTGTCGTGCCAGCGGATCGACAGTACTAAGCTTTACTAGGGACAGGATTGGTGACAGAAAAGCCCCATC
CTTAGGCCTCCTCCTTCCTAGTCTCCTGATATTGGGTCTAACCCCCACCTCCTGTTAGGCAGATTCCTTA
TCTGGTGACACACCCCCATTTCCTGGAGCCATCTCTCTCCTTGCCAGAACCTCTAAGGTTTGCTTACGAT
GGAGCCAGAGAGGATCCTGGGAGGGAGAGCTTGGCAGGGGGTGGGAGGGAAGGGGGGGATGCGTGACCTG
CCCGGTTCTCAGTGGCCACCCTGCGCTACCCTCTCCCAGAACCTGAGCTGCTCTGACGCGGCTGTCTGGT
GCGTTTCACTGATCCTGGTGCTGCAGCTTCCTTACACTTCCCAAGAGGAGAAGCAGTTTGGAAAAACAAA
ATCAGAATAAGTTGGTCCTGAGTTCTAACTTTGGCTCTTCACCTTTCTAGTCCCCAATTTATATTGTTCC
TCCGTGCGTCAGTTTTACCTGTGAGATAAGGCCAGTAGCCAGCCCCGTCCTGGCAGGGCTGTGGTGAGGA
GGGGGGTGTCCGTGTGGAAAACTCCCTTTGTGAGAATGGTGCGTCCTAGGTGTTCACCAGGTCGTGGCCG
CCTCTACTCCCTTTCTCTTTCTCCATCCTTCTTTCCTTAAAGAGTCCCCAGTGCTATCTGGGACATATTC
CTCCGCCCAGAGCAGGGTCCCGCTTCCCTAAGGCCCTGCTCTGGGCTTCTGGGTTTGAGTCCTTGGCAAG
CCCAGGAGAGGCGCTCAGGCTTCCCTGTCCCCCTTCCTCGTCCACCATCTCATGCCCCTGGCTCTCCTGC
CCCTTCCCTACAGGGGTTCCTGGCTCTGCTCTAAGGGCGAATTCGCGGCCGCTAAATTCAATTCGCCCTA
TAGTGAGTCGTATTACAATTCACTGGCCGTCGTTTTACAACGTCGTGACTGGGAAAACCCTGGCGTTACC
CAACTTAATCGCCTTGCAGCACATCCCCCTTTCGCCAGCTGGCGTAATAGCGAAGAGGCCCGCACCGATC
GCCCTTCCCAACAGTTGCGCAGCCTATACGTACGGCAGTTTAAGGTTTACACCTATAAAAGAGAGAGCCG
TTATCGTCTGTTTGTGGATGTACAGAGTGATATTATTGACACGCCGGGGCGACGGATGGTGATCCCCCTG
GCCAGTGCACGTCTGCTGTCAGATAAAGTCTCCCGTGAACTTTACCCGGTGGTGCATATCGGGGATGAAA
GCTGGCGCATGATGACCACCGATATGGCCAGTGTGCCGGTCTCCGTTATCGGGGAAGAAGTGGCTGATCT
CAGCCACCGCGAAAATGACATCAAAAACGCCATTAACCTGATGTTCTGGGGAATATAAATGTCAGGCATG
AGATTATCAAAAAGGATCTTCACCTAGATCCTTTTCACGTAGAAAGCCAGTCCGCAGAAACGGTGCTGAC
CCCGGATGAATGTCAGCTACTGGGCTATCTGGACAAGGGAAAACGCAAGCGCAAAGAGAAAGCAGGTAGC
TTGCAGTGGGCTTACATGGCGATAGCTAGACTGGGCGGTTTTATGGACAGCAAGCGAACCGGAATTGCCA
GCTGGGGCGCCCTCTGGTAAGGTTGGGAAGCCCTGCAAAGTAAACTGGATGGCTTTCTTGCCGCCAAGGA
TCTGATGGCGCAGGGGATCAAGCTCTGATCAAGAGACAGGATGAGGATCGTTTCGCATGATTGAACAAGA
TGGATTGCACGCAGGTTCTCCGGCCGCTTGGGTGGAGAGGCTATTCGGCTATGACTGGGCACAACAGACA
ATCGGCTGCTCTGATGCCGCCGTGTTCCGGCTGTCAGCGCAGGGGCGCCCGGTTCTTTTTGTCAAGACCG
ACCTGTCCGGTGCCCTGAATGAACTGCAAGACGAGGCAGCGCGGCTATCGTGGCTGGCCACGACGGGCGT
TCCTTGCGCAGCTGTGCTCGACGTTGTCACTGAAGCGGGAAGGGACTGGCTGCTATTGGGCGAAGTGCCG
GGGCAGGATCTCCTGTCATCTCACCTTGCTCCTGCCGAGAAAGTATCCATCATGGCTGATGCAATGCGGC
GGCTGCATACGCTTGATCCGGCTACCTGCCCATTCGACCACCAAGCGAAACATCGCATCGAGCGAGCACG
TACTCGGATGGAAGCCGGTCTTGTCGATCAGGATGATCTGGACGAAGAGCATCAGGGGCTCGCGCCAGCC
GAACTGTTCGCCAGGCTCAAGGCGAGCATGCCCGACGGCGAGGATCTCGTCGTGACCCATGCATGGCGAT
GCCTGCTTGCCGAATATCATGGTGGAAAATGGCCGCTTTTCTGGATTCATCGACTGTGGCCGGCTGGGTG
TGGCGGACCGCTATCAGGACATAGCGTTGGCTACCCGTGATATTGCTGAAGAGCTTGGCGGCGAATGGGC
TGACCGCTTCCTCGTGCTTTACGGTATCGCCGCTCCCGATTCGCAGCGCATCGCCTTCTATCGCCTTCTT
GACGAGTTCTTCTGAATTATTAACGCTTACAATTTCCTGATGCGGTATTTTCTCCTTACGCATCTGTGCG
GTATTTCACACCGCATCAGGTGGCACTTTTCGGGGAAATGTGCGCGGAACCCCTATTTGTTTATTTTTCT
AAATACATTCAAATATGTATCCGCTCATGAGATTATCAAAAAGGATCTTCACCTAGATCCTTTTAAATTA
AAAATGAAGTTTTAAATCAATCTAAAGTATATATGAGTAAACTTGGTCTGACAGTTACCAATGCTTAATC
AGTGAGGCACCTATCTCAGCGATCTGTCTATTTCGTTCATCCATAGTTGCCTGACTCCCCGTCGTGTAGA
TAACTACGATACGGGAGGGCTTACCATCTGGCCCCAGTGCTGCAATGATACCGCGAGACCCACGCTCACC
GGCTCCAGATTTATCAGCAATAAACCAGCCAGCCGGAAGGGCCGAGCGCAGAAGTGGTCCTGCAACTTTA
TCCGCCTCCATCCAGTCTATTAATTGTTGCCGGGAAGCTAGAGTAAGTAGTTCGCCAGTTAATAGTTTGC
GCAACGTTGTTGCCATTGCTACAGGCATCGTGGTGTCACGCTCGTCGTTTGGTATGGCTTCATTCAGCTC
CGGTTCCCAACGATCAAGGCGAGTTACATGATCCCCCATGTTGTGCAAAAAAGCGGTTAGCTCCTTCGGT
CCTCCGATCGTTGTCAGAAGTAAGTTGGCCGCAGTGTTATCACTCATGGTTATGGCAGCACTGCATAATT
CTCTTACTGTCATGCCATCCGTAAGATGCTTTTCTGTGACTGGTGAATACTCAACCAAGTCATTCTGAGA
ATAGTGTATGCGGCGACCGAGTTGCTCTTGCCCGGCGTCAATACGGGATAATACCGCGCCACATAGCAGA
ACTTTAAAAGTGCTCATCATTGGAAAACGTTCTTCGGGGCGAAAACTCTCAAGGATCTTACCGCTGTTGA
GATCCAGTTCGATGTAACCCACTCGTGCACCCAACTGATCTTCAGCATCTTTTACTTTCACCAGCGTTTC
TGGGTGAGCAAAAACAGGAAGGCAAAATGCCGCAAAAAAGGGAATAAGGGCGACACGGAAATGTTGAATA
CTCATACTCTTCCTTTTTCAATATTATTGAAGCATTTATCAGGGTTATTGTCTCATGACCAAAATCCCTT
AACGTGAGTTTTCGTTCCACTGAGCGTCAGACCCCGTAGAAAAGATCAAAGGATCTTCTTGAGATCCTTT
TTTTCTGCGCGTAATCTGCTGCTTGCAAACAAAAAAACCACCGCTACCAGCGGTGGTTTGTTTGCCGGAT
CAAGAGCTACCAACTCTTTTTCCGAAGGTAACTGGCTTCAGCAGAGCGCAGATACCAAATACTGTTCTTC
TAGTGTAGCCGTAGTTAGGCCACCACTTCAAGAACTCTGTAGCACCGCCTACATACCTCGCTCTGCTAAT
CCTGTTACCAGTGGCTGCTGCCAGTGGCGATAAGTCGTGTCTTACCGGGTTGGACTCAAGACGATAGTTA
CCGGATAAGGCGCAGCGGTCGGGCTGAACGGGGGGTTCGTGCACACAGCCCAGCTTGGAGCGAACGACCT
ACACCGAACTGAGATACCTACAGCGTGAGCTATGAGAAAGCGCCACGCTTCCCGAAGGGAGAAAGGCGGA
CAGGTATCCGGTAAGCGGCAGGGTCGGAACAGGAGAGCGCACGAGGGAGCTTCCAGGGGGAAACGCCTGG
TATCTTTATAGTCCTGTCGGGTTTCGCCACCTCTGACTTGAGCGTCGATTTTTGTGATGCTCGTCAGGGG
GGCGGAGCCTATGGAAAAACGCCAGCAACGCGGCCTTTTTACGGTTCCTGGCCTTTTGCTGGCCTTTTGC
TCACATGTTCTTTCCTGCGTTATCCCCTGATTCTGTGGATAACCGTATTACCGCCTTTGAGTGAGCTGAT
ACCGCTCGCCGCAGCCGAACGACCGAGCGCAGCGAGTCAGTGAGCGAGGAAGCGGAAGAGCGCCCAATAC
GCAAACCGCCTCTCCCCGCGCGTTGGCCGATTCATTAATGCAGCTGGCACGACAGGTTTCCCGACTGGAA
AGCGGGCAGTGAGCGCAACGCAATTAATGTGAGTTAGCTCACTCATTAGGCACCCCAGGCTTTACACTTT
ATGCTTCCGGCTCGTATGTTGTGTGGAATTGTGAGCGGATAACAATTTCACACAGGAAACAGCTATGACC
ATGATTACGCCAAGCTCAGAATTAACCCTCACTAAAGGG
Features (pLannotate 1.2.2; 36 found; start..end, strand, type, name):
     33..836     +  misc_feature   HA-L: left homology arm from the adeno-associated virus integration site (AAVS1) within intron 1 of the human PPP1R12C gene
    843..868     +  misc_feature   SA: splice acceptor site
    955..1554    +  CDS            PuroR: puromycin N-acetyltransferase; pac from Streptomyces alboniger; confers resistance to puromycin
   1592..1816    +  polyA_signal   bGH poly(A) signal: bovine growth hormone polyadenylation signal
   1822..2201    +  enhancer       CMV enhancer: human cytomegalovirus immediate early enhancer
   2203..2480    +  promoter       chicken β-actin promoter: No description available
   2481..3497    +  intron         chimeric intron: chimera between introns from chicken β-actin and rabbit β-globin
   3564..3629    +  CDS            CSF2RA (fragment): CSF2R_HUMAN - Also known as CSF2R, CSF2RY. Experimental evidence at protein level: Swiss-Prot protein existence level 1. Low affinity receptor for granulocyte-macrophage colony- stimulating factor. Transduces a signal that results in the proliferation, differentiation, and functional activation of hematopoietic cells. From Homo sapiens (Human).
   3627..3965    +  CDS            IL13 (fragment): IL13_HUMAN - Also known as NC30. Experimental evidence at protein level: Swiss-Prot protein existence level 1. Cytokine (PubMed:8096327, PubMed:8097324). Inhibits inflammatory cytokine production (PubMed:8096327). Synergizes with IL2 in regulating interferon-gamma synthesis (PubMed:8096327). May be critical in regulating inflammatory and immune responses (PubMed:8096327, PubMed:8097324). Positively regulates IL31RA expression in macrophages (By similarity). From Homo sapiens (Human).
   3966..4652    +  CDS            IGHG4 (fragment): IGHG4_HUMAN - Experimental evidence at protein level: Swiss-Prot protein existence level 1. Constant region of immunoglobulin heavy chains. Immunoglobulins, also known as antibodies, are membrane-bound or secreted glycoproteins produced by B lymphocytes. In the recognition phase of humoral immunity, the membrane-bound immunoglobulins serve as receptors which, upon binding of a specific antigen, trigger the clonal expansion and differentiation of B lymphocytes into immunoglobulins- secreting plasma cells. Secreted immunoglobulins mediate the effector phase of humoral immunity, which results in
   4683..5057    +  CDS            CD247 (fragment): CD3Z_HUMAN - Also known as CD3Z, T3Z, TCRZ. Experimental evidence at protein level: Swiss-Prot protein existence level 1. Part of the TCR-CD3 complex present on T-lymphocyte cell surface that plays an essential role in adaptive immune response. When antigen presenting cells (APCs) activate T-cell receptor (TCR), TCR- mediated signals are transmitted across the cell membrane by the CD3 chains CD3D, CD3E, CD3G and CD3Z. All CD3 chains contain immunoreceptor tyrosine-based activation motifs (ITAMs) in their cytoplasmic domain. Upon TCR engagement, these motifs become phosphorylated by Src family
   5067..5091    +  misc_feature   MCS (fragment): pBluescript multiple cloning site
   5091..5679    +  misc_feature   WPRE: woodchuck hepatitis virus posttranscriptional regulatory element
   5711..6187    +  polyA_signal   hGH poly(A) signal: human growth hormone polyadenylation signal
   6211..6291    +  CDS            HBB (fragment): HBB_PONPY - Experimental evidence at transcript level: Swiss-Prot protein existence level 2. Involved in oxygen transport from the lung to the various peripheral tissues. From Pongo pygmaeus (Bornean orangutan).
   6362..6417    +  polyA_signal   β-globin poly(A) signal: rabbit β-globin polyadenylation signal (Gil and Proudfoot, 1987)
   6800..6822    -  protein_bind   lac operator (fragment): The lac repressor binds to the lac operator to inhibit transcription in E. coli. This inhibition can be relieved by adding lactose or isopropyl-β-D-thiogalactopyranoside (IPTG). lac repressor encoded by lacI
   6826..6856    -  promoter       lac promoter: promoter for the E. coli lac operon
   6871..6892    -  protein_bind   CAP binding site: CAP binding activates transcription in the presence of cAMP. E. coli catabolite activator protein
   6905..6944    -  CDS            lacI (fragment): lac repressor; lacI; The lac repressor binds to the lac operator to inhibit transcription in E. coli. This inhibition can be relieved by adding lactose or isopropyl-β-D-thiogalactopyranoside (IPTG).
   6966..7802    +  misc_feature   HA-R: right homology arm from the adeno-associated virus integration site (AAVS1) within intron 1 of the human PPP1R12C gene
   7837..7855    -  promoter       T7 promoter: promoter for bacteriophage T7 RNA polymerase
   7858..8005    +  CDS            lacZα (fragment): LacZα fragment of β-galactosidase; lacZ fragment
   8015..8318    +  CDS            ccdB (fragment): CcdB, a bacterial toxin that poisons DNA gyrase; ccdB; Plasmids containing the ccdB gene cannot be propagated in standard E. coli strains.
   8366..8635    +  CDS            tnpA (fragment): TN5P_ECOLX - Also known as tnp. Experimental evidence at protein level: Swiss-Prot protein existence level 1. Mediates transposition of transposon Tn5 by a 'cut and paste' mechanism. First, the monomeric transposase binds the 19 bp inverted DNA repeats flanking the transposon. Then, dimerization of the DNA- bound transposase creates a synaptic DNA complex. After nicking of the first DNA strand, excision of the transposon proceeds through a series of intermediates. The transposase then mediates the insertion of the transposon at a new site by strand transfer. The activity of the wild- type tran
   8667..9465    +  CDS            NeoR/KanR (fragment): aminoglycoside phosphotransferase from Tn5; aph(3')-II (or nptII); confers resistance to neomycin, kanamycin, and G418 (Geneticin®)
   9486..9536    -  misc_feature   bom (fragment): basis of mobility region from pBR322
   9563..9622    +  promoter       AmpR promoter (fragment): bla
   9715..10575   -  CDS            AmpR: β-lactamase; bla; confers resistance to ampicillin, carbenicillin, and related antibiotics
  10576..10628   -  promoter       AmpR promoter (fragment): bla
  10699..11287   +  rep_origin     ori: high-copy-number ColE1/pMB1/pBR322/pUC origin of replication
  11470..11562   +  CDS            lacI (fragment): lac repressor; lacI; The lac repressor binds to the lac operator to inhibit transcription in E. coli. This inhibition can be relieved by adding lactose or isopropyl-β-D-thiogalactopyranoside (IPTG).
  11575..11596   +  protein_bind   CAP binding site: CAP binding activates transcription in the presence of cAMP. E. coli catabolite activator protein
  11611..11641   +  promoter       lac promoter: promoter for the E. coli lac operon
  11645..11667   +  protein_bind   lac operator (fragment): The lac repressor binds to the lac operator to inhibit transcription in E. coli. This inhibition can be relieved by adding lactose or isopropyl-β-D-thiogalactopyranoside (IPTG). lac repressor encoded by lacI
  11710..11728   +  promoter       T3 promoter: promoter for bacteriophage T3 RNA polymerase
