[The description below was written by a language model from this plasmid's Addgene catalogue record and pLannotate feature annotations shown in this document.]
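Description:
AAVS1-Puro CAG IL13-CAR is a homology-directed repair donor plasmid for inserting a constitutively expressed chimeric antigen receptor into the human AAVS1 safe harbor locus (intron 1 of PPP1R12C). It derives from the AAVS1-Puro CAG FUCCI backbone, with the CAR cloned between SalI and MluI sites. It is propagated in E. coli as a high-copy plasmid with a ColE1/pUC-type origin and ampicillin resistance. The bacterial backbone also carries leftover fragments of ccdB, lacZα, a Tn5 transposase and NeoR/KanR, along with lac regulatory elements and T7/T3 promoters. These appear to be cloning remnants rather than functional parts of the design.

Left and right AAVS1 homology arms of roughly 800 bp each flank the payload and direct integration after a nuclease cut; the record lists both CRISPR and TALEN as vector types, but the nuclease is not on this plasmid. Just inside the left arm, a splice acceptor precedes a promoterless puromycin resistance gene with a bGH polyadenylation signal. Puromycin resistance therefore depends largely on splicing into the endogenous PPP1R12C transcript, which enriches for correctly targeted cells.

Downstream, a CAG promoter (CMV enhancer, chicken β-actin promoter and chimeric intron) drives the CAR. The annotation shows a CSF2RA-derived fragment at the N-terminus, consistent with a signal peptide, followed by human IL13 as the ligand-based targeting domain, an IgG4 constant-region spacer and a CD3ζ signalling domain. The transmembrane segment is not separately annotated. A WPRE and hGH and rabbit β-globin polyadenylation signals follow. The associated publication used such constructs to engineer human pluripotent stem cells for differentiation into CAR neutrophils for cancer immunotherapy.
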