Addgene plasmid #157742: AAVS1-Puro CAG IL13-CAR
Purpose: knock IL13-CAR into AAVS1 safe harbor locus for constitutive expression
Depositing lab: Xiaoping Bao. Depositing organization: Purdue University. Publication: Engineering chimeric antigen receptor neutrophils from human pluripotent stem cells for targeted cancer immunotherapy. Chang Y, Syahirah R, Wang X, Jin G, Torregrosa-Allen S, Elzey BD, Hummel SN, Wang T, Li C, Lian X, Deng Q, Broxmeyer HE, Bao X. Cell Rep. 2022 Jul 19;40(3):111128. doi: 10.1016/j.celrep.2022.111128. PubMed 35858579.
Backbone
  Vector backbone: AAVS1-Puro CAG FUCCI (Addgene #136934)
  Backbone size w/o insert (bp): 10228
  Total vector size (bp): 11738
  Vector type: Mammalian Expression, CRISPR, TALEN, Synthetic Biology
  Selectable markers: Puromycin
Growth in bacteria
  Bacterial resistance: Ampicillin, 100 μg/mL
  Growth temperature: 37°C
  Growth strain: NEB Stable
  Copy number: High Copy
Gene/Insert
  Gene/Insert name: Chimeric antigen receptor targeting IL13
  Species: H. sapiens (human), Synthetic
  Insert size (bp): 1510
  Promoter: CAG
  Cloning method: Restriction Enzyme; 5′ cloning site SalI (not destroyed); 3′ cloning site MluI (not destroyed)
  Sequencing primers: 5′ tctagagcctctgctaaccatgt; 3′ M13 RVS
Terms and licenses: Academic/Nonprofit Terms; Industry Terms: Not Available to Industry
Depositor comments: Please visit https://doi.org/10.1101/2022.03.02.482679 for bioRxiv preprint.
How to cite: AAVS1-Puro CAG IL13-CAR was a gift from Xiaoping Bao (Addgene plasmid # 157742 ; http://n2t.net/addgene:157742 ; RRID:Addgene_157742)
